Addgene plasmid #178055: pIRESneo2 mycBioID-Tollip M240A,F241A
Purpose: myc-BioID fused to human Tollip carrying CUE domain mutations cloned into the pIRESneo2 plasmid. For generation of stable expressing mammalian cells used for proximity dependent biotin labelling.
Depositing lab: David Tumbarello. Depositing organization: University of Southampton. Publication: Tollip coordinates Parkin-dependent trafficking of mitochondrial-derived vesicles. Ryan TA, Phillips EO, Collier CL, Jb Robinson A, Routledge D, Wood RE, Assar EA, Tumbarello DA. EMBO J. 2020 Jun 2;39(11):e102539. doi: 10.15252/embj.2019102539. Epub 2020 Apr 20. PubMed 32311122.
Backbone
  Vector backbone: pIRESneo2
  Backbone manufacturer: Clontech
  Backbone size w/o insert (bp): 5300
  Total vector size (bp): 7140
  Vector type: Mammalian Expression
  Selectable markers: Neomycin (select with G418)
Growth in bacteria
  Bacterial resistance: Ampicillin, 100 μg/mL
  Growth temperature: 37°C
  Growth strain: DH5alpha
  Copy number: High Copy
Gene/Insert
  Gene/Insert name: Toll-Interacting Protein (alt name: IL-1RAcPIP)
  Species: H. sapiens (human)
  Insert size (bp): 1840
  Mutation: Changed Methionine 240 to Alanine and changed Phenylalanine 241 to Alanine.
  GenBank ID: NM_019009.4
  Entrez Gene: TOLLIP (a.k.a. IL-1RAcPIP)
  Promoter: CMV
  Tag / fusion protein: mycBioID (N terminal on insert)
  Cloning method: Restriction Enzyme; 5′ cloning site NheI (not destroyed); 3′ cloning site EcoRI (not destroyed)
  Sequencing primers: 5′ CMV FWD; 3′ IRES REV
Terms and licenses: Academic/Nonprofit Terms; Industry Terms: Not Available to Industry
How to cite: pIRESneo2 mycBioID-Tollip M240A,F241A was a gift from David Tumbarello (Addgene plasmid # 178055 ; http://n2t.net/addgene:178055 ; RRID:Addgene_178055)
