[The description below was written by a language model from this plasmid's Addgene catalogue record and pLannotate feature annotations shown in this document.]
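Description:
pIRESneo2 mycBioID-Tollip M240A,F241A is a mammalian expression plasmid built on the Clontech pIRESneo2 backbone, about 7.1 kb in total, and designed for making stable cell lines. In E. coli it is maintained at high copy through a ColE1/pUC-type origin and selected with ampicillin via the β-lactamase gene. In mammalian cells selection is with G418, using the Tn5 aminoglycoside phosphotransferase (NeoR/KanR).

The payload is a single bicistronic transcription unit driven by the human CMV immediate-early enhancer and promoter. The first open reading frame encodes a myc-tagged BirA(R118G), the promiscuous E. coli biotin ligase known as BioID. It is joined through a short residual cloning-site linker to the N-terminus of human Tollip (TOLLIP, also called IL-1RAcPIP). The myc tag is stated in the catalogue entry but is not separately annotated in the feature table. The Tollip coding sequence carries M240A and F241A substitutions, which the record describes as CUE domain mutations. Downstream lie a chimeric intron, the EMCV IRES and the neomycin resistance gene, terminated by the bovine growth hormone polyadenylation signal. Because the marker is translated from the same mRNA as the fusion protein, G418-resistant cells are strongly enriched for those expressing the BioID-Tollip fusion. A T7 promoter sits upstream of the insert, and the remaining small annotations (lac, SV40, LTR and bom fragments) appear to be backbone remnants.

The stated use is generating stably expressing mammalian cells for proximity-dependent biotin labelling, in which proteins near the mutant Tollip bait are biotinylated.
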