Features (pLannotate 1.2.2; 21 found; start..end, strand, type, name):
    101..480     +  enhancer       CMV enhancer: human cytomegalovirus immediate early enhancer
    481..684     +  promoter       CMV promoter: human cytomegalovirus (CMV) immediate early promoter
    680..713     +  LTR            5' LTR (truncated) (fragment): truncated 5' long terminal repeat (LTR) from HIV-1
    729..747     +  promoter       T7 promoter: promoter for bacteriophage T7 RNA polymerase
    848..1807    +  CDS            BirA(R118G): promiscuous R118G mutant of the E. coli biotin protein ligase (Cronan, 2005) also known as BirA* or BioID
   1808..1826    +  misc_feature   MCS (fragment): multiple cloning site
   1826..2647    +  CDS            TOLLIP: TOLIP_HUMAN - Experimental evidence at protein level: Swiss-Prot protein existence level 1. Component of the signaling pathway of IL-1 and Toll-like receptors. Inhibits cell activation by microbial products. Recruits IRAK1 to the IL-1 receptor complex. Inhibits IRAK1 phosphorylation and kinase activity (PubMed:11751856). Connects the ubiquitin pathway to autophagy by functioning as a ubiquitin-ATG8 family adapter and thus mediating autophagic clearance of ubiquitin conjugates. The TOLLIP- dependent selective autophagy pathway plays an important role in clearance of cytotoxic polyQ proteins agg
   2731..2960    +  intron         chimeric intron: chimera between introns from adenovirus and immunoglobulin heavy chain genes
   3144..3606    +  misc_feature   IRES: internal ribosome entry site (IRES) of the encephalomyocarditis virus (EMCV)
   3642..4445    +  CDS            NeoR/KanR: aminoglycoside phosphotransferase from Tn5; aph(3')-II (or nptII); confers resistance to neomycin, kanamycin, and G418 (Geneticin®)
   4483..4707    +  polyA_signal   bGH poly(A) signal: bovine growth hormone polyadenylation signal
   4711..4732    +  promoter       SV40 promoter (fragment): SV40 enhancer and early promoter
   4742..4793    +  polyA_signal   SV40 poly(A) signal (fragment): SV40 polyadenylation signal
   4857..4873    -  protein_bind   lac operator: The lac repressor binds to the lac operator to inhibit transcription in E. coli. This inhibition can be relieved by adding lactose or isopropyl-β-D-thiogalactopyranoside (IPTG). lac repressor encoded by lacI
   4881..4911    -  promoter       lac promoter: promoter for the E. coli lac operon
   4926..4947    -  protein_bind   CAP binding site: CAP binding activates transcription in the presence of cAMP. E. coli catabolite activator protein
   4960..5052    -  CDS            lacI (fragment): lac repressor; lacI; The lac repressor binds to the lac operator to inhibit transcription in E. coli. This inhibition can be relieved by adding lactose or isopropyl-β-D-thiogalactopyranoside (IPTG).
   5235..5823    -  rep_origin     ori: high-copy-number ColE1/pMB1/pBR322/pUC origin of replication
   5994..6854    -  CDS            AmpR: β-lactamase; bla; confers resistance to ampicillin, carbenicillin, and related antibiotics
   6855..6959    -  promoter       AmpR promoter: bla
   7018..7070    -  misc_feature   bom (fragment): basis of mobility region from pBR322
>Addgene plasmid #178055 | pIRESneo2 mycBioID-Tollip M240A,F241A | addgene full sequence | sequence record 350118 | Addgene NGS Result
GCTACAACAAGGCAAGGCTTGACCGACAATTGCATGAAGAATCTGCTTAGGGTTAGGCGTTTTGCGCTGC
TTCGCGATGTACGGGCCAGATATACGCGTTGACATTGATTATTGACTAGTTATTAATAGTAATCAATTAC
GGGGTCATTAGTTCATAGCCCATATATGGAGTTCCGCGTTACATAACTTACGGTAAATGGCCCGCCTGGC
TGACCGCCCAACGACCCCCGCCCATTGACGTCAATAATGACGTATGTTCCCATAGTAACGCCAATAGGGA
CTTTCCATTGACGTCAATGGGTGGAGTATTTACGGTAAACTGCCCACTTGGCAGTACATCAAGTGTATCA
TATGCCAAGTACGCCCCCTATTGACGTCAATGACGGTAAATGGCCCGCCTGGCATTATGCCCAGTACATG
ACCTTATGGGACTTTCCTACTTGGCAGTACATCTACGTATTAGTCATCGCTATTACCATGGTGATGCGGT
TTTGGCAGTACATCAATGGGCGTGGATAGCGGTTTGACTCACGGGGATTTCCAAGTCTCCACCCCATTGA
CGTCAATGGGAGTTTGTTTTGGCACCAAAATCAACGGGACTTTCCAAAATGTCGTAACAACTCCGCCCCA
TTGACGCAAATGGGCGGTAGGCGTGTACGGTGGGAGGTCTATATAAGCAGAGCTCTCTGGCTAACTAGAG
AACCCACTGCTTACTGGCTTATCGAAATTAATACGACTCACTATAGGGAGACCCAAGCTTGGTACCGAGC
TCGGATCGATATCTGCGGCCTAGCTAGCGCTACCGGTCACCATGGAACAAAAACTCATCTCAGAAGAGGA
TCTCGACAAGGACAACACCGTGCCCCTGAAGCTGATCGCCCTGCTGGCCAACGGCGAGTTCCACTCTGGC
GAGCAGCTGGGAGAGACCCTGGGAATGAGCAGAGCCGCCATCAACAAGCACATCCAGACACTGAGAGACT
GGGGAGTGGACGTGTTCACCGTGCCTGGCAAGGGCTACAGCCTGCCTGAGCCTATCCAGCTGCTGAACGC
CAAGCAGATCCTGGGACAGCTGGATGGCGGAAGCGTGGCCGTGCTGCCTGTGATCGACTCCACCAATCAG
TACCTGCTGGACAGAATCGGAGAGCTGAAGTCCGGCGACGCCTGCATCGCCGAGTACCAGCAGGCTGGCA
GAGGAGGCAGAGGACGGAAGTGGTTCAGCCCATTCGGAGCCAACCTGTACCTGTCCATGTTCTGGAGACT
GGAGCAGGGACCTGCTGCTGCCATCGGACTGAGTCTGGTGATCGGAATCGTGATGGCCGAGGTGCTGAGA
AAGCTGGGAGCCGACAAGGTGAGAGTGAAGTGGCCTAATGACCTGTACCTCCAGGACCGCAAGCTGGCTG
GCATCCTGGTGGAGCTGACAGGCAAGACAGGCGATGCCGCTCAGATCGTGATCGGAGCCGGAATCAACAT
GGCCATGAGAAGAGTGGAGGAGAGCGTGGTGAACCAGGGCTGGATCACCCTGCAGGAGGCTGGCATCAAC
CTGGACCGGAACACCCTGGCCGCCATGCTGATCAGAGAGCTGAGAGCCGCTCTGGAGCTGTTCGAGCAGG
AGGGACTGGCTCCTTACCTGAGCAGATGGGAGAAGCTGGACAACTTCATCAACAGACCTGTGAAGCTGAT
CATCGGCGACAAGGAAATCTTCGGCATCTCCAGAGGAATCGACAAGCAGGGAGCTCTGCTGCTGGAGCAG
GACGGAATCATCAAGCCCTGGATGGGCGGAGAAATCTCCCTGAGAAGCGCAGAGAAGTCTCGAGCTCAAG
CTTCGATGGCGACCACCGTCAGCACTCAGCGCGGGCCGGTGTACATCGGTGAGCTCCCGCAGGACTTCCT
CCGCATCACGCCCACACAGCAGCAGCGGCAGGTCCAGCTGGACGCCCAGGCGGCCCAGCAGCTGCAGTAC
GGAGGCGCAGTGGGCACCGTGGGCCGACTGAACATCACGGTGGTACAGGCAAAGTTGGCCAAGAATTACG
GCATGACCCGCATGGACCCCTACTGCCGACTGCGCCTGGGCTACGCGGTGTACGAGACGCCCACGGCACA
CAATGGCGCCAAGAATCCCCGCTGGAATAAGGTCATCCACTGCACGGTGCCCCCAGGCGTGGACTCTTTC
TATCTCGAGATCTTCGATGAGAGAGCCTTCTCCATGGACGACCGCATTGCCTGGACCCACATCACCATCC
CAGAGTCCCTGAGGCAGGGCAAGGTGGAGGACAAGTGGTACAGCCTGAGCGGGAGGCAGGGGGACGACAA
GGAGGGCATGATCAACCTCGTCATGTCCTACGCGCTGCTTCCAGCTGCCATGGTGATGCCACCCCAGCCC
GTGGTCCTGATGCCAACAGTGTACCAGCAGGGCGTTGGCTATGTGCCCATCACAGGGATGCCCGCTGTCT
GTAGCCCCGGCATGGTGCCCGTGGCCCTGCCCCCGGCCGCCGTGAACGCCCAGCCCCGCTGTAGCGAGGA
GGACCTGAAAGCCATCCAGGACGCGGCCCCCAACATGGACCAGGAGGTGATCCGCTCCGTGCTGGAAGCC
CAGCGAGGGAACAAGGATGCCGCCATCAACTCCCTGCTGCAGATGGGGGAGGAGCCATAGGAATTCGGAT
CCGCGGCCGCATAGATAACTGATCCAGTGTGCTGGAATTAATTCGCTGTCTGCGAGGGCCAGCTGTTGGG
GTGAGTACTCCCTCTCAAAAGCGGGCATGACTTCTGCGCTAAGATTGTCAGTTTCCAAAAACGAGGAGGA
TTTGATATTCACCTGGCCCGCGGTGATGCCTTTGAGGGTGGCCGCGTCCATCTGGTCAGAAAAGACAATC
TTTTTGTTGTCAAGCTTGAGGTGTGGCAGGCTTGAGATCTGGCCATACACTTGAGTGACAATGACATCCA
CTTTGCCTTTCTCTCCACAGGTGTCCACTCCCAGGTCCAACTGCAGGTCGAGCATGCATCTAGGGCGGCC
AATTCCGCCCCTCTCCCCCCCCCCCCTCTCCCTCCCCCCCCCCTAACGTTACTGGCCGAAGCCGCTTGGA
ATAAGGCCGGTGTGCGTTTGTCTATATGTTATTTTCCACCATATTGCCGTCTTTTGGCAATGTGAGGGCC
CGGAAACCTGGCCCTGTCTTCTTGACGAGCATTCCTAGGGGTCTTTCCCCTCTCGCCAAAGGAATGCAAG
GTCTGTTGAATGTCGTGAAGGAAGCAGTTCCTCTGGAAGCTTCTTGAAGACAAACAACGTCTGTAGCGAC
CCTTTGCAGGCAGCGGAACCCCCCACCTGGCGACAGGTGCCTCTGCGGCCAAAAGCCACGTGTATAAGAT
ACACCTGCAAAGGCGGCACAACCCCAGTGCCACGTTGTGAGTTGGATAGTTGTGGAAAGAGTCAAATGGC
TCTCCTCAAGCGTATTCAACAAGGGGCTGAAGGATGCCCAGAAGGTACCCCATTGTATGGGATCTGATCT
GGGGCCTCGGTGCACATGCTTTACATGTGTTTAGTCGAGGTTAAAAAAACGTCTAGGCCCCCCGAACCAC
GGGGACGTGGTTTTCCTTTGAAAAACACGATGATAAGCTTGCCACAACCCGGGATAATTCCTGCAGCCAA
TATGGGATCGGCCATTGAACAAGATGGATTGCACGCAGGTTCTCCGGCCGCTTGGGTGGAGAGGCTATTC
GGCTATGACTGGGCACAACAGACAATCGGCTGCTCTGATGCCGCCGTGTTCCGGCTGTCAGCGCAGGGGC
GCCCGGTTCTTTTTGTCAAGACCGACCTGTCCGGTGCCCTGAATGAACTGCAGGACGAGGCAGCGCGGCT
ATCGTGGCTGGCCACGACGGGCGTTCCTTGCGCAGCTGTGCTCGACGTTGTCACTGAAGCGGGAAGGGAC
TGGCTGCTATTGGGCGAAGTGCCGGGGCAGGATCTCCTGTCATCTCACCTTGCTCCTGCCGAGAAAGTAT
CCATCATGGCTGATGCAATGCGGCGGCTGCATACGCTTGATCCGGCTACCTGCCCATTCGACCACCAAGC
GAAACATCGCATCGAGCGAGCACGTACTCGGATGGAAGCCGGTCTTGTCGATCAGGATGATCTGGACGAA
GAGCATCAGGGGCTCGCGCCAGCCGAACTGTTCGCCAGGCTCAAGGCGCGCATGCCCGACGGCGATGATC
TCGTCGTGACCCATGGCGATGCCTGCTTGCCGAATATCATGGTGGAAAATGGCCGCTTTTCTGGATTCAT
CGACTGTGGCCGGCTGGGTGTGGCGGACCGCTATCAGGACATAGCGTTGGCTACCCGTGATATTGCTGAA
GAGCTTGGCGGCGAATGGGCTGACCGCTTCCTCGTGCTTTACGGTATCGCCGCTCCCGATTCGCAGCGCA
TCGCCTTCTATCGCCTTCTTGACGAGTTCTTCTGAGGGGATCAATTCTCTAGAGCTCGCTGATCAGCCTC
GACTGTGCCTTCTAGTTGCCAGCCATCTGTTGTTTGCCCCTCCCCCGTGCCTTCCTTGACCCTGGAAGGT
GCCACTCCCACTGTCCTTTCCTAATAAAATGAGGAAATTGCATCGCATTGTCTGAGTAGGTGTCATTCTA
TTCTGGGGGGTGGGGTGGGGCAGGACAGCAAGGGGGAGGATTGGGAAGACAATAGCAGGCATGCTGGGGA
TGCGGTGGGCTCTATGGCTTCTGAGGCGGAAAGAACCAGCTGGGGCTCGAGTGCATTCTAGTTGTGGTTT
GTCCAAACTCATCAATGTATCTTATCATGTCTGTATACCGTCGACCTCTAGCTAGAGCTTGGCGTAATCA
TGGTCATAGCTGTTTCCTGTGTGAAATTGTTATCCGCTCACAATTCCACACAACATACGAGCCGGAAGCA
TAAAGTGTAAAGCCTGGGGTGCCTAATGAGTGAGCTAACTCACATTAATTGCGTTGCGCTCACTGCCCGC
TTTCCAGTCGGGAAACCTGTCGTGCCAGCTGCATTAATGAATCGGCCAACGCGCGGGGAGAGGCGGTTTG
CGTATTGGGCGCTCTTCCGCTTCCTCGCTCACTGACTCGCTGCGCTCGGTCGTTCGGCTGCGGCGAGCGG
TATCAGCTCACTCAAAGGCGGTAATACGGTTATCCACAGAATCAGGGGATAACGCAGGAAAGAACATGTG
AGCAAAAGGCCAGCAAAAGGCCAGGAACCGTAAAAAGGCCGCGTTGCTGGCGTTTTTCCATAGGCTCCGC
CCCCCTGACGAGCATCACAAAAATCGACGCTCAAGTCAGAGGTGGCGAAACCCGACAGGACTATAAAGAT
ACCAGGCGTTTCCCCCTGGAAGCTCCCTCGTGCGCTCTCCTGTTCCGACCCTGCCGCTTACCGGATACCT
GTCCGCCTTTCTCCCTTCGGGAAGCGTGGCGCTTTCTCATAGCTCACGCTGTAGGTATCTCAGTTCGGTG
TAGGTCGTTCGCTCCAAGCTGGGCTGTGTGCACGAACCCCCCGTTCAGCCCGACCGCTGCGCCTTATCCG
GTAACTATCGTCTTGAGTCCAACCCGGTAAGACACGACTTATCGCCACTGGCAGCAGCCACTGGTAACAG
GATTAGCAGAGCGAGGTATGTAGGCGGTGCTACAGAGTTCTTGAAGTGGTGGCCTAACTACGGCTACACT
AGAAGAACAGTATTTGGTATCTGCGCTCTGCTGAAGCCAGTTACCTTCGGAAAAAGAGTTGGTAGCTCTT
GATCCGGCAAACAAACCACCGCTGGTAGCGGTGGTTTTTTTGTTTGCAAGCAGCAGATTACGCGCAGAAA
AAAAGGATCTCAAGAAGATCCTTTGATCTTTTCTACGGGGTCTGACGCTCAGTGGAACGAAAACTCACGT
TAAGGGATTTTGGTCATGAGATTATCAAAAAGGATCTTCACCTAGATCCTTTTAAATTAAAAATGAAGTT
TTAAATCAATCTAAAGTATATATGAGTAAACTTGGTCTGACAGTTACCAATGCTTAATCAGTGAGGCACC
TATCTCAGCGATCTGTCTATTTCGTTCATCCATAGTTGCCTGACTCCCCGTCGTGTAGATAACTACGATA
CGGGAGGGCTTACCATCTGGCCCCAGTGCTGCAATGATACCGCGAGACCCACGCTCACCGGCTCCAGATT
TATCAGCAATAAACCAGCCAGCCGGAAGGGCCGAGCGCAGAAGTGGTCCTGCAACTTTATCCGCCTCCAT
CCAGTCTATTAATTGTTGCCGGGAAGCTAGAGTAAGTAGTTCGCCAGTTAATAGTTTGCGCAACGTTGTT
GCCATTGCTACAGGCATCGTGGTGTCACGCTCGTCGTTTGGTATGGCTTCATTCAGCTCCGGTTCCCAAC
GATCAAGGCGAGTTACATGATCCCCCATGTTGTGCAAAAAAGCGGTTAGCTCCTTCGGTCCTCCGATCGT
TGTCAGAAGTAAGTTGGCCGCAGTGTTATCACTCATGGTTATGGCAGCACTGCATAATTCTCTTACTGTC
ATGCCATCCGTAAGATGCTTTTCTGTGACTGGTGAGTACTCAACCAAGTCATTCTGAGAATAGTGTATGC
GGCGACCGAGTTGCTCTTGCCCGGCGTCAATACGGGATAATACCGCGCCACATAGCAGAACTTTAAAAGT
GCTCATCATTGGAAAACGTTCTTCGGGGCGAAAACTCTCAAGGATCTTACCGCTGTTGAGATCCAGTTCG
ATGTAACCCACTCGTGCACCCAACTGATCTTCAGCATCTTTTACTTTCACCAGCGTTTCTGGGTGAGCAA
AAACAGGAAGGCAAAATGCCGCAAAAAAGGGAATAAGGGCGACACGGAAATGTTGAATACTCATACTCTT
CCTTTTTCAATATTATTGAAGCATTTATCAGGGTTATTGTCTCATGAGCGGATACATATTTGAATGTATT
TAGAAAAATAAACAAATAGGGGTTCCGCGCACATTTCCCCGAAAAGTGCCACCTGACGTCGACGGATCGG
GAGATCTCCCGATCCCCTATGGTGCACTCTCAGTACAATCTGCTCTGATGCCGCATAGTTAAGCCAGTAT
CTGCTCCCTGCTTGTGTGTTGGAGGTCGCTGAGTAGTGCGCGAGCAAAATTTAA
